Addgene plasmid #112868: pKD4-Nter-APEX2
Purpose: Bacterial plasmid derived from pKD4 for chromosomal insertion of APEX2 gene in 5' of a gene of interest by using Datsenko & Wanner method
Depositing lab: Eric Cascales. Depositing organization: CNRS DR12 Delegation Provence et Corse. Publication: In vivo TssA proximity labelling during type VI secretion biogenesis reveals TagA as a protein that stops and holds the sheath. Santin YG, Doan T, Lebrun R, Espinosa L, Journet L, Cascales E. Nat Microbiol. 2018 Nov;3(11):1304-1313. doi: 10.1038/s41564-018-0234-3. Epub 2018 Oct 1. PubMed 30275513.
Backbone
  Vector backbone: pKD4
  Backbone manufacturer: Addgene
  Backbone size w/o insert (bp): 3267
  Total vector size (bp): 4053
Growth in bacteria
  Bacterial resistance: Ampicillin and Kanamycin, 100 & 50 μg/mL
  Growth temperature: 37°C
  Growth strain: CC118 lambda pir
  Copy number: Unknown
Gene/Insert
  Gene/Insert name: APEX2
  Species: Soybean
  Insert size (bp): 771
  Cloning method: Unknown
  Sequencing primers: 5′ CGGAATAGGAACTAAGGAGGATATTCATATGGGAAAGTCTTACCCAACTGTGAGTGC; 3′ CGGCTGACATGGGAATTAGCCATGGTCCCCTCCGCCGGCCGCTGCGTCCAGGGTCAGGCGCTCC
Terms and licenses: Academic/Nonprofit Terms; Industry Terms: Not Available to Industry
How to cite: pKD4-Nter-APEX2 was a gift from Eric Cascales (Addgene plasmid # 112868 ; http://n2t.net/addgene:112868 ; RRID:Addgene_112868)
