[The description below was written by a language model from this plasmid's Addgene catalogue record and pLannotate feature annotations shown in this document.]
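Description:
pKD4-Nter-APEX2 is a bacterial template plasmid derived from pKD4, built for lambda Red recombineering by the Datsenko and Wanner method. It is not an expression vector. It serves as a PCR template from which a cassette is amplified with primers carrying homology arms, then recombined into the bacterial chromosome so that APEX2 is placed at the 5' end of a gene of interest, giving an N-terminal fusion at the native locus. The plasmid replicates from the R6K γ origin, which needs the pi initiator protein, so it is maintained only in pir+ hosts such as the recorded CC118 lambda pir strain and cannot persist in ordinary target strains. Selection is by ampicillin (β-lactamase with its own promoter) and kanamycin. rrnB T1 and T2 terminators lie between the bla region and the cassette.

The payload combines the pKD4 kanamycin module with the tag. A Tn5-derived neo gene, with adjoining tnpA and ble fragments carried over from the transposon, is flanked by FRT sites. This allows FLP recombinase to remove the marker after integration and leave a scar upstream of the tag. Immediately downstream of the second FRT lies the APEX2 coding sequence, a soybean ascorbate peroxidase engineered as a monomeric tag for electron microscopy and proximity-labelling proteomics. The annotation tool also calls a short HIV Rev-type nuclear export signal just after APEX2. No dedicated promoter for APEX2 is annotated, and the record does not state how the fusion is transcribed after marker excision. The sequenced record (4,103 nt) is slightly longer than the catalogue size of 4,053 bp. The associated work used such fusions for in vivo proximity labelling of type VI secretion system components.
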