Features (pLannotate 1.2.2; 12 found; start..end, strand, type, name):
      1..34      -  protein_bind   FRT (minimal): supports FLP-mediated excision but not integration (Turan and Bode, 2011) FLP recombinase from the Saccharomyces cerevisiae 2μ plasmid
     62..811     +  CDS            APEX2: soybean ascorbate peroxidase, engineered to serve as a monomeric tag for electron microscopy and live-cell proteomics (Lam et al., 2015) more active than the original APEX due to the A134P mutation
    818..844     +  CDS            NES: nuclear export signal from the HIV Rev protein (Fischer et al., 1995)
    884..1272    -  rep_origin     R6K γ ori: γ replication origin from E. coli plasmid R6K; requires the R6K initiator protein pi for replication
   1374..2234    -  CDS            AmpR: β-lactamase; bla; confers resistance to ampicillin, carbenicillin, and related antibiotics
   2235..2339    -  promoter       AmpR promoter: bla
   2429..2515    +  terminator     rrnB T1 terminator: Escherichia coli rrnB; transcription terminator T1 from the E. coli rrnB gene
   2607..2634    +  terminator     rrnB T2 terminator: transcription terminator T2 from the E. coli rrnB gene
   2712..2759    -  protein_bind   FRT: FLP-mediated recombination occurs in the 8-bp core sequence TCTAGAAA (Turan and Bode, 2011). FLP recombinase from the Saccharomyces cerevisiae 2μ plasmid
   2764..3087    +  CDS            tnpA (fragment): TN5P_ECOLX - Also known as tnp. Experimental evidence at protein level: Swiss-Prot protein existence level 1. Mediates transposition of transposon Tn5 by a 'cut and paste' mechanism. First, the monomeric transposase binds the 19 bp inverted DNA repeats flanking the transposon. Then, dimerization of the DNA- bound transposase creates a synaptic DNA complex. After nicking of the first DNA strand, excision of the transposon proceeds through a series of intermediates. The transposase then mediates the insertion of the transposon at a new site by strand transfer. The activity of the wild- type tran
   3119..3910    +  CDS            neo: KKA2_KLEPN - Also known as kan, nptII. Experimental evidence at protein level: Swiss-Prot protein existence level 1. Resistance to kanamycin, neomycin, paromomycin, ribostamycin, butirosin and gentamicin B. From Klebsiella pneumoniae.
   3934..4086    +  CDS            ble (fragment): BLE_KLEPN - Experimental evidence at protein level: Swiss-Prot protein existence level 1. Binding protein with a strong affinity to the bleomycin family of antibiotics. Binds to CL990; an antimitotic-antibiotic compound. From Klebsiella pneumoniae.
>Addgene plasmid #112868 | pKD4-Nter-APEX2 | addgene full sequence | sequence record 222074 | Addgene NGS Result
GAAGTTCCTATACTTTCTAGAGAATAGGAACTTCGGAATAGGAACTAAGGAGGATATTCATATGGGAAAG
TCTTACCCAACTGTGAGTGCTGATTACCAGGACGCCGTTGAGAAGGCGAAGAAGAAGCTCAGAGGCTTCA
TCGCTGAGAAGAGATGCGCTCCTCTAATGCTCCGTTTGGCATTCCACTCTGCTGGAACCTTTGACAAGGG
CACGAAGACCGGTGGACCCTTCGGAACCATCAAGCACCCTGCCGAACTGGCTCACAGCGCTAACAACGGT
CTTGACATCGCTGTTAGGCTTTTGGAGCCACTCAAGGCGGAGTTCCCTATTTTGAGCTACGCCGATTTCT
ACCAGTTGGCTGGCGTTGTTGCCGTTGAGGTCACGGGTGGACCTAAGGTTCCATTCCACCCTGGAAGAGA
GGACAAGCCTGAGCCACCACCAGAGGGTCGCTTGCCCGATCCCACTAAGGGTTCTGACCATTTGAGAGAT
GTGTTTGGCAAAGCTATGGGGCTTACTGACCAAGATATCGTTGCTCTATCTGGGGGTCACACTATTGGAG
CTGCACACAAGGAGCGTTCTGGATTTGAGGGTCCCTGGACCTCTAATCCTCTTATTTTCGACAACTCATA
CTTCACGGAGTTGTTGAGTGGTGAGAAGGAAGGTCTCCTTCAGCTACCTTCTGACAAGGCTCTTTTGTCT
GACCCTGTATTCCGCCCTCTCGTTGACAAATATGCAGCGGACGAAGATGCCTTCTTTGCTGATTACGCTG
AGGCTCACCAAAAGCTTTCCGAGCTTGGGTTTGCTGATGCCCTGCAGCTGCCTCCCCTGGAGCGCCTGAC
CCTGGACGCAGCGGCCGGCGGAGGGGACCATGGCTAATTCCCATGTCAGCCGTTAAGTGTTCCTGTGTCA
CTCAAAATTGCTTTGAGAGGCTCTAAGGGCTTCTCAGTGCGTTACATCCCTGGCTTGTTGTCCACAACCG
TTAAACCTTAAAAGCTTTAAAAGCCTTATATATTCTTTTTTTTCTTATAAAACTTAAAACCTTAGAGGCT
ATTTAAGTTGCTGATTTATATTAATTTTATTGTTCAAACATGAGAGCTTAGTACGTGAAACATGAGAGCT
TAGTACGTTAGCCATGAGAGCTTAGTACGTTAGCCATGAGGGTTTAGTTCGTTAAACATGAGAGCTTAGT
ACGTTAAACATGAGAGCTTAGTACGTGAAACATGAGAGCTTAGTACGTACTATCAACAGGTTGAACTGCT
GATCTTCAGATCCTCTACGCCGGACGCATCGTGGCCGGATCTTGCGGCCGCAAAAATTAAAAATGAAGTT
TTAAATCAATCTAAAGTATATATGAGTAAACTTGGTCTGACAGTTACCAATGCTTAATCAGTGAGGCACC
TATCTCAGCGATCTGTCTATTTCGTTCATCCATAGTTGCCTGACTCCCCGTCGTGTAGATAACTACGATA
CGGGAGGGCTTACCATCTGGCCCCAGTGCTGCAATGATACCGCGAGACCCACGCTCACCGGCTCCAGATT
TATCAGCAATAAACCAGCCAGCCGGAAGGGCCGAGCGCAGAAGTGGTCCTGCAACTTTATCCGCCTCCAT
CCAGTCTATTAATTGTTGCCGGGAAGCTAGAGTAAGTAGTTCGCCAGTTAATAGTTTGCGCAACGTTGTT
GCCATTGCTACAGGCATCGTGGTGTCACGCTCGTCGTTTGGTATGGCTTCATTCAGCTCCGGTTCCCAAC
GATCAAGGCGAGTTACATGATCCCCCATGTTGTGCAAAAAGGCGGTTAGCTCCTTCGGTCCTCCGATCGT
TGTCAGAAGTAAGTTGGCCGCAGTGTTATCACTCATGGTTATGGCAGCACTGCATAATTCTCTTACTGTC
ATGCCATCCGTAAGATGCTTTTCTGTGACTGGTGAGTACTCAACCAAGTCATTCTGAGAATAGTGTATGC
GGCGACCGAGTTGCTCTTGCCCGGCGTCAATACGGGATAATACCGCGCCACATAGCAGAACTTTAAAAGT
GCTCATCATTGGAAAACGTTCTTCGGGGCGAAAACTCTCAAGGATCTTACCGCTGTTGAGATCCAGTTCG
ATGTAACCCACTCGTGCACCCAACTGATCTTCAGCATCTTTTACTTTCACCAGCGTTTCTGGGTGAGCAA
AAACAGGAAGGCAAAATGCCGCAAAAAAGGGAATAAGGGCGACACGGAAATGTTGAATACTCATACTCTT
CCTTTTTCAATATTATTGAAGCATTTATCAGGGTTATTGTCTCATGAGCGGATACATATTTGAATGTATT
TAGAAAAATAAACAAATAGGGGTTCCGCGCACATTTCCCCGAAAAGTGCCACCTGCATCGATGGCCCCCG
ATGGTAGTGTGGGGTCTCCCCATGCGAGAGTAGGGAACTGCCAGGCATCAAATAAAATGAAAGGCTCAGT
CGAAAGACTGGGCCTTTCGTTTTATCTGTTGTTTGTCGGTGAACGCTCTCCTGAGTAGGACAAATCCGCC
GGGAGCGGATTTGAACGTTGCGAAGCAACGGCCCGGAGGGTGGCGGGCAGGACGCCCGCCATAAACTGCC
AGGCATCAAATTAAGCAGAAGGCCATCCTGACGGATGGCCTTTTTGCGTGGCCAGTGCCAAGCTTGCATG
CAGATTGCAGCATTACACGTCTTGAGCGATTGTGTAGGCTGGAGCTGCTTCGAAGTTCCTATACTTTCTA
GAGAATAGGAACTTCGGAATAGGAACTTCAAGATCCCCCACGCTGCCGCAAGCACTCAGGGCGCAAGGGC
TGCTAAAGGAAGCGGAACACGTAGAAAGCCAGTCCGCAGAAACGGTGCTGACCCCGGATGAATGTCAGCT
ACTGGGCTATCTGGACAAGGGAAAACGCAAGCGCAAAGAGAAAGCAGGTAGCTTGCAGTGGGCTTACATG
GCGATAGCTAGACTGGGCGGTTTTATGGACAGCAAGCGAACCGGAATTGCCAGCTGGGGCGCCCTCTGGT
AAGGTTGGGAAGCCCTGCAAAGTAAACTGGATGGCTTTCTTGCCGCCAAGGATCTGATGGCGCAGGGGAT
CAAGATCTGATCAAGAGACAGGATGAGGATCGTTTCGCATGATTGAACAAGATGGATTGCACGCAGGTTC
TCCGGCCGCTTGGGTGGAGAGGCTATTCGGCTATGACTGGGCACAACAGACAATCGGCTGCTCTGATGCC
GCCGTGTTCCGGCTGTCAGCGCAGGGGCGCCCGGTTCTTTTTGTCAAGACCGACCTGTCCGGTGCCCTGA
ATGAACTGCAGGACGAGGCAGCGCGGCTATCGTGGCTGGCCACGACGGGCGTTCCTTGCGCAGCTGTGCT
CGACGTTGTCACTGAAGCGGGAAGGGACTGGCTGCTATTGGGCGAAGTGCCGGGGCAGGATCTCCTGTCA
TCTCACCTTGCTCCTGCCGAGAAAGTATCCATCATGGCTGATGCAATGCGGCGGCTGCATACGCTTGATC
CGGCTACCTGCCCATTCGACCACCAAGCGAAACATCGCATCGAGCGAGCACGTACTCGGATGGAAGCCGG
TCTTGTCGATCAGGATGATCTGGACGAAGAGCATCAGGGGCTCGCGCCAGCCGAACTGTTCGCCAGGCTC
AAGGCGCGCATGCCCGACGGCGAGGATCTCGTCGTGACCCATGGCGATGCCTGCTTGCCGAATATCATGG
TGGAAAATGGCCGCTTTTCTGGATTCATCGACTGTGGCCGGCTGGGTGTGGCGGACCGCTATCAGGACAT
AGCGTTGGCTACCCGTGATATTGCTGAAGAGCTTGGCGGCGAATGGGCTGACCGCTTCCTCGTGCTTTAC
GGTATCGCCGCTCCCGATTCGCAGCGCATCGCCTTCTATCGCCTTCTTGACGAGTTCTTCTGAGCGGGAC
TCTGGGGTTCGAAATGACCGACCAAGCGACGCCCAACCTGCCATCACGAGATTTCGATTCCACCGCCGCC
TTCTATGAAAGGTTGGGCTTCGGAATCGTTTTCCGGGACGCCGGCTGGATGATCCTCCAGCGCGGGGATC
TCATGCTGGAGTTCTTCGCCCACCCCAGCTTCAAAAGCGCTCT
